>Addgene plasmid #111649 | ACS_14 | depositor full sequence | sequence record 209865 | ACS_14 sequence 7323 bps
TGGCGAATGGG
[124 nt withheld, positions 12-135]
C
[91 nt withheld, positions 137-227]
A
[49 nt withheld, positions 229-277]
CCTTTGACGTTGGAGTCCACGTTCTTT
[37 nt withheld, positions 305-341]
ACCCTATCTCGGTCTATTCTTTTGATTTATAAGGGATTTTGCCGATTTCGGCCTATTGGTTAAAAAATGA
GCTGATTTAACAAAAATTTAACGCGAATTTTAACAAAATATTAACGTTTACAATTTCAGGTGGCACTTTT
CGGGGAAATGTGCGCGGAACCCCTATTTGTTTATTTTTCTAAATACATTCAAATATGTATCCGCTCATGA
GACAATAACCCTGATAAATGCTTCAATAATATTGAAAAAGGAAGAGTATGAGTATTCAACATTTCCGTGT
CGCCCTTATTCCCTTTTTTGCGGCATTTTGCCTTCCTGTTTTTGCTCACCCAGAAACGCTGGTGAAAGTA
AAAGATGCTGAAGATCAGTTGGGTGCACGAGTGGGTTACATCGAACTGGATCTCAACAGCGGTAAGATCC
TTGAGAGTTTTCGCCCCGAAGAACGTTTTCCAATGATGAGCACTTTTAAAGTTCTGCTATGTGGCGCGGT
ATTATCCCGTATTGACGCCGGGCAAGAGCAACTCGGTCGCCGCATACACTATTCTCAGAATGACTTGGTT
GAGTACTCACCAGTCACAGAAAAGCATCTTACGGATGGCATGACAGTAAGAGAATTATGCAGTGCTGCCA
TAACCATGAGTGATAACACTGCGGCCAACTTACTTCTGACAACGATCGGAGGACCGAAGGAGCTAACCGC
TTTTTTGCACAACATGGGGGATCATGTAACTCGCCTTGATCGTTGGGAACCGGAGCTGAATGAAGCCATA
CCAAACGACGAGCGTGACACCACGATGCCTGCAGCAATGGCAACAACGTTGCGCAAACTATTAACTGGCG
AACTACTTACTCTAGCTTCCCGGCAACAATTAATAGACTGGATGGAGGCGGATAAAGTTGCAGGACCACT
TCTGCGCTCGGCCCTTCCGGCTGGCTGGTTTATTGCTGATAAATCTGGAGCCGGTGAGCGTGGGTCTCGC
GGTATCATTGCAGCACTGGGGCCAGATGGTAAGCCCTCCCGTATCGTAGTTATCTACACGACGGGGAGTC
AGGCAACTATGGATGAACGAAATAGACAGATCGCTGAGATAGGTGCCTCACTGATTAAGCATTGGTAACT
GTCAGACCAAGTTTACTCATATATACTTTAGATTGATTTAAAACTTCATTTTTAATTTAAAAGGATCTAG
GTGAAGATCCTTTTTGATAATCTCATGACCAAAATCCCTTAACGTGAGTTTTCGTTCCACTGAGCGTCAG
ACCCCGTAGAAAAGATCAAAGGATCTTCTTGAGATCCTTTTTTTCTGCGCGTAATCTGCTGCTTGCAAAC
AAAAAAACCACCGCTACCAGCGGTGGTTTGTTTGCCGGATCAAGAGCTACCAACTCTTTTTCCGAAGGTA
ACTGGCTTCAGCAGAGCGCAGATACCAAATACTGTCCTTCTAGTGTAGCCGTAGTTAGGCCACCACTTCA
AGAACTCTGTAGCACCGCCTACATACCTCGCTCTGCTAATCCTGTTACCAGTGGCTGCTGCCAGTGGCGA
TAAGTCGTGTCTTACCGGGTTGGACTCAAGACGATAGTTACCGGATAAGGCGCAGCGGTCGGGCTGAACG
GGGGGTTCGTGCACACAGCCCAGCTTGGAGCGAACGACCTACACCGAACTGAGATACCTACAGCGTGAGC
TATGAGAAAGCGCCACGCTTCCCGAAGGGAGAAAGGCGGACAGGTATCCGGTAAGCGGCAGGGTCGGAAC
AGGAGAGCGCACGAGGGAGCTTCCAGGGGGAAACGCCTGGTATCTTTATAGTCCTGTCGGGTTTCGCCAC
CTCTGACTTGAGCGTCGATTTTTGTGATGCTCGTCAGGGGGGCGGAGCCTATGGAAAAACGCCAGCAACG
CGGCCTTTTTACGGTTCCTGGCCTTTTGCTGGCCTTTTGCTCACATGTTCTTTCCTGCGTTATCCCCTGA
TTCTGTGGATAACCGTATTACCGCCTTTGAGTGAGCTGATACCGCTCGCCGCAGCCGAACGACCGAGCGC
AGCGAGTCAGTGAGCGAGGAAGCGGAAGAGCGCCTGATGCGGTATTTTCTCCTTACGCATCTGTGCGGTA
TTTCACACCGCATATATGGTGCACTCTCAGTACAATCTGCTCTGATGCCGCATAGTTAAGCCAGTATACA
CTCCGCTATCGCTACGTGACTGGGTCATGGCTGCGCCCCGACACCCGCCAACACCCGCTGACGCGCCCTG
ACGGGCTTGTCTGCTCCCGGCATCCGCTTACAGACAAGCTGTGACCGTCTCCGGGAGCTGCATGTGTCAG
AGGTTTTCACCGTCATCACCGAAACGCGCGAGGCAGCTGCGGTAAAGCTCATCAGCGTGGTCGTGAAGCG
ATTCACAGATGTCTGCCTGTTCATCCGCGTCCAGCTCGTTGAGTTTCTCCAGAAGCGTTAATGTCTGGCT
TCTGATAAAGCGGGCCATGTTAAGGGCGGTTTTTTCCTGTTTGGTCACTGATGCCTCCGTGTAAGGGGGA
TTTCTGTTCATGGGGGTAATGATACCGATGAAACGAGAGAGGATGCTCACGATACGGGTTACTGATGATG
AACATGCCCGGTTACTGGAACGTTGTGAGGGTAAACAACTGGCGGTATGGATGCGGCGGGACCAGAGAAA
AATCACTCAGGGTCAATGCCAGCGCTTCGTTAATACAGATGTAGGTGTTCCACAGGGTAGCCAGCAGCAT
CCTGCGATGCAGATCCGGAACATAATGGTGCAGGGCGCTGACTTCCGCGTTTCCAGACTTTACGAAACAC
GGAAACCGAAGACCATTCATGTTGTTGCTCAGGTCGCAGACGTTTTGCAGCAGCAGTCGCTTCACGTTCG
CTCGCGTATCGGTGATTCATTCTGCTAACCAGTAAGGCAACCCCGCCAGCCTAGCCGGGTCCTCAACGAC
AGGAGCACGATCATGCGCACCCGTGGGGCCGCCATGCCGGCGATAATGGCCTGCTTCTCGCCGAAACGTT
TGGTGGCGGGACCAGTGACGAAGGCTTGAGCGAGGGCGTGCAAGATTCCGAATACCGCAAGCGACAGGCC
GATCATCGTCGCGCTCCAGCGAAAGCGGTCCTCGCCGAAAATGACCCAGAGCGCTGCCGGCACCTGTCCT
ACGAGTTGCATGATAAAGAAGACAGTCATAAGTGCGGCGACGATAGTCATGCCCCGCGCCCACCGGAAGG
AGCTGACTGGGTTGAAGGCTCTCAAGGGCATCGGTCGAGATCCCGGTGCCTAATGAGTGAGCTAACTTAC
ATTAATTGCGTTGCGCTCACTGCCCGCTTTCCAGTCGGGAAACCTGTCGTGCCAGCTGCATTAATGAATC
GGCCAACGCGCGGGGAGAGGCGGTTTGCGTATTGGGCGCCAGGGTGGTTTTTCTTTTCACCAGTGAGACG
GGCAACAGCTGATTGCCCTTCACCGCCTGGCCCTGAGAGAGTTGCAGCAAGCGGTCCACGCTGGTTTGCC
CCAGCAGGCGAAAATCCTGTTTGATGGTGGTTAACGGCGGGATATAACATGAGCTGTCTTCGGTATCGTC
GTATCCCACTACCGAGATATCCGCACCAACGCGCAGCCCGGACTCGGTAATGGCGCGCATTGCGCCCAGC
GCCATCTGATCGTTGGCAACCAGCATCGCAGTGGGAACGATGCCCTCATTCAGCATTTGCATGGTTTGTT
GAAAACCGGACATGGCACTCCAGTCGCCTTCCCGTTCCGCTATCGGCTGAATTTGATTGCGAGTGAGATA
TTTATGCCAGCCAGCCAGACGCAGACGCGCCGAGACAGAACTTAATGGGCCCGCTAACAGCGCGATTTGC
TGGTGACCCAATGCGACCAGATGCTCCACGCCCAGTCGCGTACCGTCTTCATGGGAGAAAATAATACTGT
TGATGGGTGTCTGGTCAGAGACATCAAGAAATAACGCCGGAACATTAGTGCAGGCAGCTTCCACAGCAAT
GGCATCCTGGTCATCCAGCGGATAGTTAATGATCAGCCCACTGACGCGTTGCGCGAGAAGATTGTGCACC
GCCGCTTTACAGGCTTCGACGCCGCTTCGTTCTACCATCGACACCACCACGCTGGCACCCAGTTGATCGG
CGCGAGATTTAATCGCCGCGACAATTTGCGACGGCGCGTGCAGGGCCAGACTGGAGGTGGCAACGCCAAT
CAGCAACGACTGTTTGCCCGCCAGTTGTTGTGCCACGCGGTTGGGAATGTAATTCAGCTCCGCCATCGCC
GCTTCCACTTTTTCCCGCGTTTTCGCAGAAACGTGGCTGGCCTGGTTCACCACGCGGGAAACGGTCTGAT
AAGAGACACCGGCATACTCTGCGACATCGTATAACGTTACTGGTTTCACATTCACCACCCTGAATTGACT
CTCTTCCGGGCGCTATCATGCCATACCGCGAAAGGTTTTGCGCCATTCGATGGTGTCCGGGATCTCGACG
CTCTCCCTTATGCGACTCCTGCATTAGGAAGCAGCCCAGTAGTAGGTTGAGGCCGTTGAGCACCGCCGCC
GCAAGGAATGGTGCATGCAAGGAGATGGCGCCCAACAGTCCCCCGGCCACGGGGCCTGCCACCATACCCA
CGCCGAAACAAGCGCTCATGAGCCCGAAGTGGCGAGCCCGATCTTCCCCATCGGTGATGTCGGCGATATA
GGCGCCAGCAACCGCACCTGTGGCGCCGGTGATGCCGGCCACGATGCGTCCGGCGTAGAGGATCGAGATC
TCGATCCCGCGAAATTAATACGACTCACTATAGGGGAATTGTGAGCGGATAACAATTCCCCTCTAGAAAT
AATTTTGTTTAACTTTAAGAAGGAGATATACATATGTCTCAGACCCACAAACACCCGGTTCCGCCGAACA
TCGCGGCGAACGCGTGGATCAACCCGGAACAGTACGAAGCGATGTACAAACAGTCTATCAACGACCCGGA
CACCTTCTGGCGTGAACAGGGTAAAATCCTGGACTGGATCAAACCGTACACCCGTGTTAAAAACACCTCT
TTCGAACCGGGTAACGTTTCTATCCGTTGGTACGAAGACGGTACCCTGAACCTGGCGTACAACTGCCTGG
ACCGTCACCTGGAAGAACGTGGTGACCAGACCGCGATCATCTGGGAAGGTGACGACCCGTCTGAATCTCG
TCACATCACCTACCGTGAACTGCACCGTGACGTTTGCCGTTTCGCGAACGTTCTGAAAGCGCTGGGTATC
AAAAAAGGTGACGTTGTTGCGATCTACATGCCGATGGTTCCGGAAGCGGCGGTTGCGATGCTGGCGTGCG
CGCGTATCGGTGCGATCCACTCTGTTATCTTCGGTGGTTTCTCTCCGGAAGCGGTTGCGGGTCGTATCAT
CGACTCTAACTCTCGTCTGGTTATCACCGCGGACGAAGGTGTTCGTGCGGGTCGTTCTATCCCGCTGAAA
AAGAACGTTGACGAAGCGCTGAAAAACCCGAACGTTACCTCTGTTGAACACGTTATCGTTTTCAAACGTA
CCGGTGGTGACATCGACTGGCAGGAAGGTCGTGACCTGTGGTGGCGTGACCTGATCGAAAAAGCGTCTCC
GGAACACCAGCCGGAACCGATGAACGCGGAAGACCCGCTGTTCATCCTGTACACCTCTGGTTCTACCGGT
AAACCGAAAGGTGTTCTGCACACCACCGGTGGTTACCTGGTTTACGCGGCGACCACCTTCAAATACGTTT
TCGACTACCACCCGGGTGACATCTACTGGTGCACCGCGGACGTTGGTTGGGTGAGCGGTCACGCGTATCT
GCTGTACGGTCCGCTGGCGTGCGGTGCGACCACCCTGATGTTCGAAGGTGTTCCGAACTGGCCGACCCCG
TCTCGTATGGCGCAGGTTGTTGACAAACACCAGGTTAACATCCTGCATACCGCGCCGACCGCGATCCGTG
CGCTGATGGCGGAAGGTGACAAAGCGATCGAAGGTACCGACCGTTCTTCTCTGCGTATCCTGGGTTCTGC
GGGTGAACCGATCAACCCGGAAGCGTGGGAATGGTACTGGAAAAAAATCGGTAACGAACGTTGCCCGGTT
GTTGACACCTGGTGGCAGACCGAAACCGGTGGTGCGATGATCACCCCGCTGCCGGGTGCGATCGAACTGA
AACCGGGTTCTGCGACCCGTCCGTTCTTCGGTGTTCAGCCGGCGCTGGTTGACAACGAAGGTAACCCGCA
GGAAGGTGCGACCGAAGGTAACCTGGTTATCACCGACTCTTGGCCGGGTCAGGCGCGTACCCTGTACGGT
GACCACGAACGTTTCGAACAGACCTACTTCTCTACCTTCAAAGGTATGTACTTCTCTGGTGACGGTGCGC
GTCGTGACGAAGACGGTTACTACTGGATCACCGGTCGTGTTGACGACGTTCTGAACGTTTCTGGTCACCG
TCTGGGTACCGCGGAAATCGAATCTGCGCTGGTTGCGCACCCGAAAATCGCGGAAGCGGCGGTTGTTGGT
ATCCCGCACGACATCAAAGGTCAGGCGATCTACGCGTACGTTACCCTGAACCACGGTGAAGAACCGTCTC
CGGAACTGTACAAAGAAGTTCGTAACTGGGTTCGTAAAGAAATCGGTCCGCTGGCGACCCCGGACGTTCT
GCACTGGACCGACGGTCTGCCGAAAACCCGTTCTGGTAAAATCATGCGTCGTATCCTGCGTAAAATCGCG
GCGGGTGACACCTCTAACCTGGGTGACACCTCTACCCTGGCGGACCCGTCTGTTGTTGACAAACTGATCG
AAGAAAAACAGGCGATCGCGATGCCGTCTCTCGAGCACCACCACCACCACCACTGAGATCCGGCTGCTAA
CAAAGCCCGAAAGGAAGCTGAGTTGGCTGCTGCCACCGCTGAGCAATAACTAGCATAACCCCTTGGGGCC
TCTAAACGGGTCTTGAGGGGTTTTTTGCTGAAAGGAGGAACTATATCCGGAT
Features (pLannotate 1.2.2; 19 found; start..end, strand, type, name):
     12..467     +  rep_origin     f1 ori (sequence partly withheld): f1 bacteriophage origin of replication; arrow indicates direction of (+) strand synthesis
    494..598     +  promoter       AmpR promoter: bla
    599..1459    +  CDS            AmpR: β-lactamase; bla; confers resistance to ampicillin, carbenicillin, and related antibiotics
   1630..2218    +  rep_origin     ori: high-copy-number ColE1/pMB1/pBR322/pUC origin of replication
   2404..2546    -  misc_feature   bom: basis of mobility region from pBR322
   2648..2839    -  CDS            rop: Rop protein, which maintains plasmids at low copy number; rop
   2856..3236    +  CDS            YPB1_ECOLX: Protein predicted: Swiss-Prot protein existence level 4. From Escherichia coli.
   3308..3599    -  CDS            TcR (fragment): tetracycline efflux protein; tet; confers resistance to tetracycline
   3614..3635    -  protein_bind   CAP binding site: CAP binding activates transcription in the presence of cAMP. E. coli catabolite activator protein
   3648..4730    -  CDS            lacI: lac repressor; lacI; The lac repressor binds to the lac operator to inhibit transcription in E. coli. This inhibition can be relieved by adding lactose or isopropyl-β-D-thiogalactopyranoside (IPTG).
   4731..4808    -  promoter       lacI promoter: lacI
   4816..5095    -  CDS            TcR (fragment): tetracycline efflux protein; tet; confers resistance to tetracycline
   5117..5135    +  promoter       T7 promoter: promoter for bacteriophage T7 RNA polymerase
   5136..5160    +  protein_bind   lac operator: The lac repressor binds to the lac operator to inhibit transcription in E. coli. This inhibition can be relieved by adding lactose or isopropyl-β-D-thiogalactopyranoside (IPTG). lac repressor encoded by lacI
   5175..5197    +  RBS            RBS: efficient ribosome binding site from bacteriophage T7 gene 10 (Olins and Rangwala, 1989)
   5205..7160    +  CDS            acs: ACSA_SALTY - Experimental evidence at protein level: Swiss-Prot protein existence level 1. Enables the cell to use acetate during aerobic growth to generate energy via the TCA cycle, and biosynthetic compounds via the glyoxylate shunt. Acetylates CheY, the response regulator involved in flagellar movement and chemotaxis. From Salmonella typhimurium (strain LT2 / SGSC1412 / ATCC 700720).
   7167..7184    +  CDS            9xHis (fragment): 9xHis affinity tag
   7194..7243    +  CDS            SET1 (fragment): solubility-enhancement tag derived from T7 phage gene 10B
   7251..7298    +  terminator     T7 terminator: transcription terminator for bacteriophage T7 RNA polymerase
