>Addgene plasmid #111649 | ACS_14 | addgene full sequence | sequence record 213524 | Addgene NGS Result
AAACAGTCTATCAACGACCCGGACACCTTCTGGCGTGAACAGGGTAAAATCCTGGACTGGATCAAACCGT
ACACCCGTGTTAAAAACACCTCTTTCGAACCGGGTAACGTTTCTATCCGTTGGTACGAAGACGGTACCCT
GAACCTGGCGTACAACTGCCTGGACCGTCACCTGGAAGAACGTGGTGACCAGACCGCGATCATCTGGGAA
GGTGACGACCCGTCTGAATCTCGTCACATCACCTACCGTGAACTGCACCGTGACGTTTGCCGTTTCGCGA
ACGTTCTGAAAGCGCTGGGTATCAAAAAAGGTGACGTTGTTGCGATCTACATGCCGATGGTTCCGGAAGC
GGCGGTTGCGATGCTGGCGTGCGCGCGTATCGGTGCGATCCACTCTGTTATCTTCGGTGGTTTCTCTCCG
GAAGCGGTTGCGGGTCGTATCATCGACTCTAACTCTCGTCTGGTTATCACCGCGGACGAAGGTGTTCGTG
CGGGTCGTTCTATCCCGCTGAAAAAGAACGTTGACGAAGCGCTGAAAAACCCGAACGTTACCTCTGTTGA
ACACGTTATCGTTTTCAAACGTACCGGTGGTGACATCGACTGGCAGGAAGGTCGTGACCTGTGGTGGCGT
GACCTGATCGAAAAAGCGTCTCCGGAACACCAGCCGGAACCGATGAACGCGGAAGACCCGCTGTTCATCC
TGTACACCTCTGGTTCTACCGGTAAACCGAAAGGTGTTCTGCACACCACCGGTGGTTACCTGGTTTACGC
GGCGACCACCTTCAAATACGTTTTCGACTACCACCCGGGTGACATCTACTGGTGCACCGCGGACGTTGGT
TGGGTGAGCGGTCACGCGTATCTGCTGTACGGTCCGCTGGCGTGCGGTGCGACCACCCTGATGTTCGAAG
GTGTTCCGAACTGGCCGACCCCGTCTCGTATGGCGCAGGTTGTTGACAAACACCAGGTTAACATCCTGCA
TACCGCGCCGACCGCGATCCGTGCGCTGATGGCGGAAGGTGACAAAGCGATCGAAGGTACCGACCGTTCT
TCTCTGCGTATCCTGGGTTCTGCGGGTGAACCGATCAACCCGGAAGCGTGGGAATGGTACTGGAAAAAAA
TCGGTAACGAACGTTGCCCGGTTGTTGACACCTGGTGGCAGACCGAAACCGGTGGTGCGATGATCACCCC
GCTGCCGGGTGCGATCGAACTGAAACCGGGTTCTGCGACCCGTCCGTTCTTCGGTGTTCAGCCGGCGCTG
GTTGACAACGAAGGTAACCCGCAGGAAGGTGCGACCGAAGGTAACCTGGTTATCACCGACTCTTGGCCGG
GTCAGGCGCGTACCCTGTACGGTGACCACGAACGTTTCGAACAGACCTACTTCTCTACCTTCAAAGGTAT
GTACTTCTCTGGTGACGGTGCGCGTCGTGACGAAGACGGTTACTACTGGATCACCGGTCGTGTTGACGAC
GTTCTGAACGTTTCTGGTCACCGTCTGGGTACCGCGGAAATCGAATCTGCGCTGGTTGCGCACCCGAAAA
TCGCGGAAGCGGCGGTTGTTGGTATCCCGCACGACATCAAAGGTCAGGCGATCTACGCGTACGTTACCCT
GAACCACGGTGAAGAACCGTCTCCGGAACTGTACAAAGAAGTTCGTAACTGGGTTCGTAAAGAAATCGGT
CCGCTGGCGACCCCGGACGTTCTGCACTGGACCGACGGTCTGCCGAAAACCCGTTCTGGTAAAATCATGC
GTCGTATCCTGCGTAAAATCGCGGCGGGTGACACCTCTAACCTGGGTGACACCTCTACCCTGGCGGACCC
GTCTGTTGTTGACAAACTGATCGAAGAAAAACAGGCGATCGCGATGCCGTCTCTCGAGCACCACCACCAC
CACCACTGAGATCCGGCTGCTAACAAAGCCCGAAAGGAAGCTGAGTTGGCTGCTGCCACCGCTGAGCAAT
AACTAGCATAACCCCTTGGGGCCTCTAAACGGGTCTTGAGGGGTTTTTTGCTGAAAGGAGGAACTATATC
CGGATTGGCGAATGGG
[124 nt withheld, positions 2047-2170]
C
[91 nt withheld, positions 2172-2262]
A
[49 nt withheld, positions 2264-2312]
CCTTTGACGTTGGAGTCCACGTTCTTT
[37 nt withheld, positions 2340-2376]
ACCCTATCTCGGTCTATTCTTTTGATTTATAAGGGATTTTGCCGATTTCGGCCTATTGGTTAAAAAATGA
GCTGATTTAACAAAAATTTAACGCGAATTTTAACAAAATATTAACGCTTACAATTTAGGTGGCACTTTTC
GGGGAAATGTGCGCGGAACCCCTATTTGTTTATTTTTCTAAATACATTCAAATATGTATCCGCTCATGAG
ACAATAACCCTGATAAATGCTTCAATAATATTGAAAAAGGAAGAGTATGAGTATTCAACATTTCCGTGTC
GCCCTTATTCCCTTTTTTGCGGCATTTTGCCTTCCTGTTTTTGCTCACCCAGAAACGCTGGTGAAAGTAA
AAGATGCTGAAGATCAGTTGGGTGCACGAGTGGGTTACATCGAACTGGATCTCAACAGCGGTAAGATCCT
TGAGAGTTTTCGCCCCGAAGAACGTTTTCCAATGATGAGCACTTTTAAAGTTCTGCTATGTGGCGCGGTA
TTATCCCGTATTGACGCCGGGCAAGAGCAACTCGGTCGCCGCATACACTATTCTCAGAATGACTTGGTTG
AGTACTCACCAGTCACAGAAAAGCATCTTACGGATGGCATGACAGTAAGAGAATTATGCAGTGCTGCCAT
AACCATGAGTGATAACACTGCGGCCAACTTACTTCTGACAACGATCGGAGGACCGAAGGAGCTAACCGCT
TTTTTGCACAACATGGGGGATCATGTAACTCGCCTTGATCGTTGGGAACCGGAGCTGAATGAAGCCATAC
CAAACGACGAGCGTGACACCACGATGCCTGCAGCAATGGCAACAACGTTGCGCAAACTATTAACTGGCGA
ACTACTTACTCTAGCTTCCCGGCAACAATTAATAGACTGGATGGAGGCGGATAAAGTTGCAGGACCACTT
CTGCGCTCGGCCCTTCCGGCTGGCTGGTTTATTGCTGATAAATCTGGAGCCGGTGAGCGTGGGTCTCGCG
GTATCATTGCAGCACTGGGGCCAGATGGTAAGCCCTCCCGTATCGTAGTTATCTACACGACGGGGAGTCA
GGCAACTATGGATGAACGAAATAGACAGATCGCTGAGATAGGTGCCTCACTGATTAAGCATTGGTAACTG
TCAGACCAAGTTTACTCATATATACTTTAGATTGATTTAAAACTTCATTTTTAATTTAAAAGGATCTAGG
TGAAGATCCTTTTTGATAATCTCATGACCAAAATCCCTTAACGTGAGTTTTCGTTCCACTGAGCGTCAGA
CCCCGTAGAAAAGATCAAAGGATCTTCTTGAGATCCTTTTTTTCTGCGCGTAATCTGCTGCTTGCAAACA
AAAAAACCACCGCTACCAGCGGTGGTTTGTTTGCCGGATCAAGAGCTACCAACTCTTTTTCCGAAGGTAA
CTGGCTTCAGCAGAGCGCAGATACCAAATACTGTCCTTCTAGTGTAGCCGTAGTTAGGCCACCACTTCAA
GAACTCTGTAGCACCGCCTACATACCTCGCTCTGCTAATCCTGTTACCAGTGGCTGCTGCCAGTGGCGAT
AAGTCGTGTCTTACCGGGTTGGACTCAAGACGATAGTTACCGGATAAGGCGCAGCGGTCGGGCTGAACGG
GGGGTTCGTGCACACAGCCCAGCTTGGAGCGAACGACCTACACCGAACTGAGATACCTACAGCGTGAGCT
ATGAGAAAGCGCCACGCTTCCCGAAGGGAGAAAGGCGGACAGGTATCCGGTAAGCGGCAGGGTCGGAACA
GGAGAGCGCACGAGGGAGCTTCCAGGGGGAAACGCCTGGTATCTTTATAGTCCTGTCGGGTTTCGCCACC
TCTGACTTGAGCGTCGATTTTTGTGATGCTCGTCAGGGGGGCGGAGCCTATGGAAAAACGCCAGCAACGC
GGCCTTTTTACGGTTCCTGGCCTTTTGCTGGCCTTTTGCTCACATGTTCTTTCCTGCGTTATCCCCTGAT
TCTGTGGATAACCGTATTACCGCCTTTGAGTGAGCTGATACCGCTCGCCGCAGCCGAACGACCGAGCGCA
GCGAGTCAGTGAGCGAGGAAGCGGAAGAGCGCCTGATGCGGTATTTTCTCCTTACGCATCTGTGCGGTAT
TTCACACCGCAATGGTGCACTCTCAGTACAATCTGCTCTGATGCCGCATAGTTAAGCCAGTATACACTCC
GCTATCGCTACGTGACTGGGTCATGGCTGCGCCCCGACACCCGCCAACACCCGCTGACGCGCCCTGACGG
GCTTGTCTGCTCCCGGCATCCGCTTACAGACAAGCTGTGACCGTCTCCGGGAGCTGCATGTGTCAGAGGT
TTTCACCGTCATCACCGAAACGCGCGAGGCAGCTGCGGTAAAGCTCATCAGCGTGGTCGTGAAGCGATTC
ACAGATGTCTGCCTGTTCATCCGCGTCCAGCTCGTTGAGTTTCTCCAGAAGCGTTAATGTCTGGCTTCTG
ATAAAGCGGGCCATGTTAAGGGCGGTTTTTTCCTGTTTGGTCACTGATGCCTCCGTGTAAGGGGGATTTC
TGTTCATGGGGGTAATGATACCGATGAAACGAGAGAGGATGCTCACGATACGGGTTACTGATGATGAACA
TGCCCGGTTACTGGAACGTTGTGAGGGTAAACAACTGGCGGTATGGATGCGGCGGGACCAGAGAAAAATC
ACTCAGGGTCAATGCCAGCGCTTCGTTAATACAGATGTAGGTGTTCCACAGGGTAGCCAGCAGCATCCTG
CGATGCAGATCCGGAACATAATGGTGCAGGGCGCTGACTTCCGCGTTTCCAGACTTTACGAAACACGGAA
ACCGAAGACCATTCATGTTGTTGCTCAGGTCGCAGACGTTTTGCAGCAGCAGTCGCTTCACGTTCGCTCG
CGTATCGGTGATTCATTCTGCTAACCAGTAAGGCAACCCCGCCAGCCTAGCCGGGTCCTCAACGACAGGA
GCACGATCATGCGCACCCGTGGGGCCGCCATGCCGGCGATAATGGCCTGCTTCTCGCCGAAACGTTTGGT
GGCGGGACCAGTGACGAAGGCTTGAGCGAGGGCGTGCAAGATTCCGAATACCGCAAGCGACAGGCCGATC
ATCGTCGCGCTCCAGCGAAAGCGGTCCTCGCCGAAAATGACCCAGAGCGCTGCCGGCACCTGTCCTACGA
GTTGCATGATAAAGAAGACAGTCATAAGTGCGGCGACGATAGTCATGCCCCGCGCCCACCGGAAGGAGCT
GACTGGGTTGAAGGCTCTCAAGGGCATCGGTCGAGATCCCGGTGCCTAATGAGTGAGCTAACTTACATTA
ATTGCGTTGCGCTCACTGCCCGCTTTCCAGTCGGGAAACCTGTCGTGCCAGCTGCATTAATGAATCGGCC
AACGCGCGGGGAGAGGCGGTTTGCGTATTGGGCGCCAGGGTGGTTTTTCTTTTCACCAGTGAGACGGGCA
ACAGCTGATTGCCCTTCACCGCCTGGCCCTGAGAGAGTTGCAGCAAGCGGTCCACGCTGGTTTGCCCCAG
CAGGCGAAAATCCTGTTTGATGGTGGTTAACGGCGGGATATAACATGAGCTGTCTTCGGTATCGTCGTAT
CCCACTACCGAGATATCCGCACCAACGCGCAGCCCGGACTCGGTAATGGCGCGCATTGCGCCCAGCGCCA
TCTGATCGTTGGCAACCAGCATCGCAGTGGGAACGATGCCCTCATTCAGCATTTGCATGGTTTGTTGAAA
ACCGGACATGGCACTCCAGTCGCCTTCCCGTTCCGCTATCGGCTGAATTTGATTGCGAGTGAGATATTTA
TGCCAGCCAGCCAGACGCAGACGCGCCGAGACAGAACTTAATGGGCCCGCTAACAGCGCGATTTGCTGGT
GACCCAATGCGACCAGATGCTCCACGCCCAGTCGCGTACCGTCTTCATGGGAGAAAATAATACTGTTGAT
GGGTGTCTGGTCAGAGACATCAAGAAATAACGCCGGAACATTAGTGCAGGCAGCTTCCACAGCAATGGCA
TCCTGGTCATCCAGCGGATAGTTAATGATCAGCCCACTGACGCGTTGCGCGAGAAGATTGTGCACCGCCG
CTTTACAGGCTTCGACGCCGCTTCGTTCTACCATCGACACCACCACGCTGGCACCCAGTTGATCGGCGCG
AGATTTAATCGCCGCGACAATTTGCGACGGCGCGTGCAGGGCCAGACTGGAGGTGGCAACGCCAATCAGC
AACGACTGTTTGCCCGCCAGTTGTTGTGCCACGCGGTTGGGAATGTAATTCAGCTCCGCCATCGCCGCTT
CCACTTTTTCCCGCGTTTTCGCAGAAACGTGGCTGGCCTGGTTCACCACGCGGGAAACGGTCTGATAAGA
GACACCGGCATACTCTGCGACATCGTATAACGTTACTGGTTTCACATTCACCACCCTGAATTGACTCTCT
TCCGGGCGCTATCATGCCATACCGCGAAAGGTTTTGCGCCATTCGATGGTGTCCGGGATCTCGACGCTCT
CCCTTATGCGACTCCTGCATTAGGAAGCAGCCCAGTAGTAGGTTGAGGCCGTTGAGCACCGCCGCCGCAA
GGAATGGTGCATGCAAGGAGATGGCGCCCAACAGTCCCCCGGCCACGGGGCCTGCCACCATACCCACGCC
GAAACAAGCGCTCATGAGCCCGAAGTGGCGAGCCCGATCTTCCCCATCGGTGATGTCGGCGATATAGGCG
CCAGCAACCGCACCTGTGGCGCCGGTGATGCCGGCCACGATGCGTCCGGCGTAGAGGATCGAGATCTCGA
TCCCGCGAAATTAATACGACTCACTATAGGGGAATTGTGAGCGGATAACAATTCCCCTCTAGAAATAATT
TTGTTTAACTTTAAGAAGGAGATATACATATGTCTCAGACCCACAAACACCCGGTTCCGCCGAACATCGC
GGCGAACGCGTGGATCAACCCGGAACAGTACGAAGCGATGTAC
Features (pLannotate 1.2.2; 19 found; start..end, strand, type, name):
   1879..1896    +  CDS            9xHis (fragment): 9xHis affinity tag
   1906..1955    +  CDS            SET1 (fragment): solubility-enhancement tag derived from T7 phage gene 10B
   1963..2010    +  terminator     T7 terminator: transcription terminator for bacteriophage T7 RNA polymerase
   2047..2475    +  rep_origin     f1 ori (sequence partly withheld): f1 bacteriophage origin of replication; arrow indicates direction of (+) strand synthesis
   2528..2632    +  promoter       AmpR promoter: bla
   2633..3493    +  CDS            AmpR: β-lactamase; bla; confers resistance to ampicillin, carbenicillin, and related antibiotics
   3664..4252    +  rep_origin     ori: high-copy-number ColE1/pMB1/pBR322/pUC origin of replication
   4438..4577    -  misc_feature   bom: basis of mobility region from pBR322
   4679..4870    -  CDS            rop: Rop protein, which maintains plasmids at low copy number; rop
   4887..5267    +  CDS            YPB1_ECOLX: Protein predicted: Swiss-Prot protein existence level 4. From Escherichia coli.
   5339..5630    -  CDS            TcR (fragment): tetracycline efflux protein; tet; confers resistance to tetracycline
   5645..5666    -  protein_bind   CAP binding site: CAP binding activates transcription in the presence of cAMP. E. coli catabolite activator protein
   5679..6761    -  CDS            lacI: lac repressor; lacI; The lac repressor binds to the lac operator to inhibit transcription in E. coli. This inhibition can be relieved by adding lactose or isopropyl-β-D-thiogalactopyranoside (IPTG).
   6762..6839    -  promoter       lacI promoter: lacI
   6847..7126    -  CDS            TcR (fragment): tetracycline efflux protein; tet; confers resistance to tetracycline
   7148..7166    +  promoter       T7 promoter: promoter for bacteriophage T7 RNA polymerase
   7167..7191    +  protein_bind   lac operator: The lac repressor binds to the lac operator to inhibit transcription in E. coli. This inhibition can be relieved by adding lactose or isopropyl-β-D-thiogalactopyranoside (IPTG). lac repressor encoded by lacI
   7206..7228    +  RBS            RBS: efficient ribosome binding site from bacteriophage T7 gene 10 (Olins and Rangwala, 1989)
   7236..1872    +  CDS            acs (across the origin): ACSA_SALTY - Experimental evidence at protein level: Swiss-Prot protein existence level 1. Enables the cell to use acetate during aerobic growth to generate energy via the TCA cycle, and biosynthetic compounds via the glyoxylate shunt. Acetylates CheY, the response regulator involved in flagellar movement and chemotaxis. From Salmonella typhimurium (strain LT2 / SGSC1412 / ATCC 700720).
