[The description below was written by a language model from this plasmid's Addgene catalogue record and pLannotate feature annotations shown in this document.]
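Description:
ACS_14 is a bacterial expression plasmid built on the pET21 backbone, about 7.3 kb in total, carrying a synthetic 1,956 bp open reading frame described in the record as a FuncLib design. Sequence annotation matches the insert most closely to acetyl-coenzyme A synthetase (acs) of Salmonella typhimurium, so the construct encodes a computationally redesigned variant of that enzyme. The record does not list which positions were changed. The gene was cloned between NdeI and XhoI sites, both retained, which places it in frame with the backbone-encoded C-terminal 6xHis tag. The annotation tool labels this 18 bp stretch as a fragment of a longer His tag. The short "SET1" fragment called just downstream is probably an annotation match to T7-derived vector sequence preceding the terminator, not a functional fusion partner.

Expression follows the standard pET arrangement. A T7 promoter with an adjacent lac operator and the T7 gene 10 ribosome binding site drives the insert, and a T7 terminator closes the unit. The plasmid-borne lacI gene supplies repressor, so transcription is held off until IPTG induction in a host that provides T7 RNA polymerase. Propagation in E. coli relies on the pBR322-type ColE1 origin with bom and rop, and selection is by ampicillin through the bla gene. An f1 origin is also present, along with non-functional tetracycline-resistance remnants inherited from pBR322.

The depositor sequence and the repository's sequencing result show the same features in the same order, differing by only a few nucleotides in length and in numbering start point. The plasmid is suited to producing His-tagged protein for purification and for characterising this design among a set of automatically designed enzyme variants.
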