Addgene plasmid #111649: ACS_14
Purpose: Funclib design ACS_14
Depositing lab: Sarel Fleishman. Depositing organization: Weizmann Institute of Science. Publication: Automated Design of Efficient and Functionally Diverse Enzyme Repertoires. Khersonsky O, Lipsh R, Avizemer Z, Ashani Y, Goldsmith M, Leader H, Dym O, Rogotner S, Trudeau DL, Prilusky J, Amengual-Rigo P, Guallar V, Tawfik DS, Fleishman SJ. Mol Cell. 2018 Oct 4;72(1):178-186.e5. doi: 10.1016/j.molcel.2018.08.033. Epub 2018 Sep 27. PubMed 30270109.
Backbone
  Vector backbone: pET21
  Backbone manufacturer: NEB
  Backbone size w/o insert (bp): 5367
  Total vector size (bp): 7323
  Vector type: Bacterial Expression
Growth in bacteria
  Bacterial resistance: Ampicillin, 100 μg/mL
  Growth temperature: 37°C
  Growth strain: DH5alpha
  Copy number: High Copy
Gene/Insert
  Gene/Insert name: ACS_14 (alt name: Funclib design ACS_14)
  Species: Synthetic
  Insert size (bp): 1956
  Tag / fusion protein: 6xHis (C terminal on backbone)
  Cloning method: Restriction Enzyme; 5′ cloning site NdeI (not destroyed); 3′ cloning site XhoI (not destroyed)
  Sequencing primers: 5′ TAATACGACTCACTATAGGGGAATTG; 3′ CTAGCATAACCCCTTGGGGCCTCTAAACGG
Terms and licenses: Academic/Nonprofit Terms; Industry Terms: Not Available to Industry
How to cite: ACS_14 was a gift from Sarel Fleishman (Addgene plasmid # 111649 ; http://n2t.net/addgene:111649 ; RRID:Addgene_111649)
